Addgene plasmid #44853: pFA6a-link-yoPS-CFP2-SpHis5
Purpose: Yeast tagging vector to create gene fusion with yeast optimized photoconvertible CFP2 with SpHis5 selection
Depositing lab: Wendell Lim & Kurt Thorn. Depositing organization: University of California, San Francisco (UCSF). Publication: Improved Blue, Green, and Red Fluorescent Protein Tagging Vectors for S. cerevisiae. Lee S, Lim WA, Thorn KS. PLoS One. 2013 Jul 2;8(7):e67902. doi: 10.1371/journal.pone.0067902. Print 2013. PubMed 23844123.
Backbone
  Vector backbone: pFA6a
  Vector type: Yeast Expression
  Selectable markers: HIS3
Growth in bacteria
  Bacterial resistance: Ampicillin, 100 μg/mL
  Growth temperature: 37°C
  Growth strain: DH5alpha
  Copy number: Unknown
Gene/Insert
  Gene/Insert name: yoPS-CFP2 (alt name: Yeast Optimized PS-CFP2)
  Species: Synthetic
Terms and licenses: Academic/Nonprofit Terms; Industry Terms: Not Available to Industry
Depositor comments: This vector is derived from the sequences published in “Optimized cassettes for fluorescent protein tagging in Saccharomyces cerevisiae.” Sheff MA, Thorn KS. Yeast. 2004 Jun;21(8):661-70. These plasmids were generated with funding from an NIGMS Systems Biology Center grant, number P50 GM081879. Please acknowledge this grant if you use these plasmids.
How to cite: pFA6a-link-yoPS-CFP2-SpHis5 was a gift from Wendell Lim & Kurt Thorn (Addgene plasmid # 44853 ; http://n2t.net/addgene:44853 ; RRID:Addgene_44853)
