[The description below was written by a language model from this plasmid's Addgene catalogue record and pLannotate feature annotations shown in this document.]
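Description:
pFA6a-link-yoPS-CFP2-SpHis5 is a yeast tagging vector built on the pFA6a backbone, designed to create fusions between a Saccharomyces cerevisiae gene of interest and a yeast codon-optimized version of the photoconvertible fluorescent protein PS-CFP2. It belongs to a series of fluorescent protein tagging cassettes derived from earlier optimized pFA6a-based modules. The 4,738 bp plasmid is maintained in E. coli through a high-copy ColE1/pUC-type origin and an ampicillin resistance gene (β-lactamase with its own promoter). No yeast replication origin is annotated, consistent with a plasmid that serves as a cassette template rather than as an episomal expression vector. Short lacI, rop and bom fragments are backbone remnants, and T7 and SP6 promoters flank the cassette region.

The functional module reads through the plasmid's numbering origin. The synthetic PS-CFP2 coding sequence, preceded according to the plasmid name by a linker, carries no annotated yeast promoter of its own and is followed by the S. cerevisiae ADH1 terminator. Expression of the fusion is therefore expected to come from the tagged gene's native promoter. Downstream lies the selection marker, the Schizosaccharomyces pombe his5 gene, placed between the Ashbya gossypii TEF promoter and terminator. This gene encodes imidazoleglycerol-phosphate dehydratase and corresponds to S. cerevisiae HIS3, so it allows selection by histidine prototrophy in his3 mutant strains, and its heterologous origin limits homology to the host genome. Cassettes of this family are generally amplified as a unit and integrated at a chromosomal locus by homologous recombination to give a C-terminal fusion. The PS-CFP2 tag then allows a tagged protein population to be marked by photoconversion and followed in live yeast cells.
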