Features (pLannotate 1.2.2; 13 found; start..end, strand, type, name):
     18..205     +  terminator     ADH1 terminator: S. cerevisiae ADH1; transcription terminator for the S. cerevisiae alcohol dehydrogenase 1 (ADH1) gene
    280..623     +  promoter       TEF promoter: Ashbya gossypii TEF promoter
    624..1277    +  CDS            S. pombe his5: imidazoleglycerol-phosphate dehydratase, required for histidine biosynthesis; Schizosaccharomyces pombe his5; yeast auxotrophic marker; corresponds to S. cerevisiae HIS3
   1283..1480    +  terminator     TEF terminator: Ashbya gossypii TEF terminator
   1585..1603    -  promoter       T7 promoter: promoter for bacteriophage T7 RNA polymerase
   1625..1678    -  CDS            lacI (fragment): lac repressor; lacI; The lac repressor binds to the lac operator to inhibit transcription in E. coli. This inhibition can be relieved by adding lactose or isopropyl-β-D-thiogalactopyranoside (IPTG).
   1861..2449    -  rep_origin     ori: high-copy-number ColE1/pMB1/pBR322/pUC origin of replication
   2620..3480    -  CDS            AmpR: β-lactamase; bla; confers resistance to ampicillin, carbenicillin, and related antibiotics
   3481..3585    -  promoter       AmpR promoter: bla
   3680..3715    +  CDS            rop (fragment): Rop protein, which maintains plasmids at low copy number; rop
   3817..3868    +  misc_feature   bom (fragment): basis of mobility region from pBR322
   3931..3949    +  promoter       SP6 promoter: promoter for bacteriophage SP6 RNA polymerase
   4019..4732    +  CDS            PS-CFP2: PS-CFP2 is a photoconvertible blue fluorescent protein, derived from Aequorea coerulescens.
>Addgene plasmid #44853 | pFA6a-link-yoPS-CFP2-SpHis5 | depositor full sequence | sequence record 62039 | pFA6a-link-yoPS-CFP2-SpHis5 sequence 4738 bps
GCGCCACTTCTAAATAAGCGAATTTCTTATGATTTATGATTTTTATTATTAAATAAGTTATAAAAAAAAT
AAGTGTATACAAATTTTAAAGTGACTCTTAGGTTTTAAAACGAAAATTCTTATTCTTGAGTAACTCTTTC
CTGTAGGTCAGGTTGCTTTCTCAGGTATAGTATGAGGTCGCTCTTATTGACCACACCTCTACCGGCAGAT
CCGCTAGGGATAACAGGGTAATATAGATCTGTTTAGCTTGCCTCGTCCCCGCCGGGTCACCCGGCCAGCG
ACATGGAGGCCCAGAATACCCTCCTTGACAGTCTTGACGTGCGCAGCTCAGGGGCATGATGTGACTGTCG
CCCGTACATTTAGCCCATACATCCCCATGTATAATCATTTGCATCCATACATTTTGATGGCCGCACGGCG
CGAAGCAAAAATTACGGCTCCTCGCTGCAGACCTGCGAGCAGGGAAACGCTCCCCTCACAGACGCGTTGA
ATTGTCCCCACGCCGCGCCCCTGTAGAGAAATATAAAAGGTTAGGATTTGCCACTGAGGTTCTTCTTTCA
TATACTTCCTTTTAAAATCTTGCTAGGATACAGTTCTCACATCACATCCGAACATAAACAACCATGGGTA
GGAGGGCTTTTGTAGAAAGAAATACGAACGAAACGAAAATCAGCGTTGCCATCGCTTTGGACAAAGCTCC
CTTACCTGAAGAGTCGAATTTTATTGATGAACTTATAACTTCCAAGCATGCAAACCAAAAGGGAGAACAA
GTAATCCAAGTAGACACGGGAATTGGATTCTTGGATCACATGTATCATGCACTGGCTAAACATGCAGGCT
GGAGCTTACGACTTTACTCAAGAGGTGATTTAATCATCGATGATCATCACACTGCAGAAGATACTGCTAT
TGCACTTGGTATTGCATTCAAGCAGGCTATGGGTAACTTTGCCGGCGTTAAAAGATTTGGACATGCTTAT
TGTCCACTTGACGAAGCTCTTTCTAGAAGCGTAGTTGACTTGTCGGGACGGCCCTATGCTGTTATCGATT
TGGGATTAAAGCGTGAAAAGGTTGGGGAATTGTCCTGTGAAATGATCCCTCACTTACTATATTCCTTTTC
GGTAGCAGCTGGAATTACTTTGCATGTTACCTGCTTATATGGTAGTAATGACCATCATCGTGCTGAAAGC
GCTTTTAAATCTCTGGCTGTTGCCATGCGCGCGGCTACTAGTCTTACTGGAAGTTCTGAAGTCCCAAGCA
CGAAGGGAGTGTTGTAAAGAGTACTGACAATAAAAAGATTCTTGTTTTCAAGAACTTGTCATTTGTATAG
TTTTTTTATATTGTAGTTGTTCTATTTTAATCAAATGTTAGCGTGATTTATATTTTTTTTCGCCTCGACA
TCATCTGCCCAGATGCGAAGTTAAGTGCGCAGAAAGTAATATCATGCGTCAATCGTATGTGAATGCTGGT
CGCTATACTGCTGTCGATTCGATACTAACGCCGCCATCCAGTTTAAACGAGCTCGAATTCATCGATGATA
TCAGATCCACTAGTGGCCTATGCGGCCGCGGATCTGCCGGTCTCCCTATAGTGAGTCGTATTAATTTCGA
TAAGCCAGGTTAACCTGCATTAATGAATCGGCCAACGCGCGGGGAGAGGCGGTTTGCGTATTGGGCGCTC
TTCCGCTTCCTCGCTCACTGACTCGCTGCGCTCGGTCGTTCGGCTGCGGCGAGCGGTATCAGCTCACTCA
AAGGCGGTAATACGGTTATCCACAGAATCAGGGGATAACGCAGGAAAGAACATGTGAGCAAAAGGCCAGC
AAAAGGCCAGGAACCGTAAAAAGGCCGCGTTGCTGGCGTTTTTCCATAGGCTCCGCCCCCCTGACGAGCA
TCACAAAAATCGACGCTCAAGTCAGAGGTGGCGAAACCCGACAGGACTATAAAGATACCAGGCGTTTCCC
CCTGGAAGCTCCCTCGTGCGCTCTCCTGTTCCGACCCTGCCGCTTACCGGATACCTGTCCGCCTTTCTCC
CTTCGGGAAGCGTGGCGCTTTCTCAATGCTCACGCTGTAGGTATCTCAGTTCGGTGTAGGTCGTTCGCTC
CAAGCTGGGCTGTGTGCACGAACCCCCCGTTCAGCCCGACCGCTGCGCCTTATCCGGTAACTATCGTCTT
GAGTCCAACCCGGTAAGACACGACTTATCGCCACTGGCAGCAGCCACTGGTAACAGGATTAGCAGAGCGA
GGTATGTAGGCGGTGCTACAGAGTTCTTGAAGTGGTGGCCTAACTACGGCTACACTAGAAGGACAGTATT
TGGTATCTGCGCTCTGCTGAAGCCAGTTACCTTCGGAAAAAGAGTTGGTAGCTCTTGATCCGGCAAACAA
ACCACCGCTGGTAGCGGTGGTTTTTTTGTTTGCAAGCAGCAGATTACGCGCAGAAAAAAAGGATCTCAAG
AAGATCCTTTGATCTTTTCTACGGGGTCTGACGCTCAGTGGAACGAAAACTCACGTTAAGGGATTTTGGT
CATGAGATTATCAAAAAGGATCTTCACCTAGATCCTTTTAAATTAAAAATGAAGTTTTAAATCAATCTAA
AGTATATATGAGTAAACTTGGTCTGACAGTTACCAATGCTTAATCAGTGAGGCACCTATCTCAGCGATCT
GTCTATTTCGTTCATCCATAGTTGCCTGACTCCCCGTCGTGTAGATAACTACGATACGGGAGGGCTTACC
ATCTGGCCCCAGTGCTGCAATGATACCGCGAGACCCACGCTCACCGGCTCCAGATTTATCAGCAATAAAC
CAGCCAGCCGGAAGGGCCGAGCGCAGAAGTGGTCCTGCAACTTTATCCGCCTCCATCCAGTCTATTAATT
GTTGCCGGGAAGCTAGAGTAAGTAGTTCGCCAGTTAATAGTTTGCGCAACGTTGTTGCCATTGCTACAGG
CATCGTGGTGTCACGCTCGTCGTTTGGTATGGCTTCATTCAGCTCCGGTTCCCAACGATCAAGGCGAGTT
ACATGATCCCCCATGTTGTGCAAAAAAGCGGTTAGCTCCTTCGGTCCTCCGATCGTTGTCAGAAGTAAGT
TGGCCGCAGTGTTATCACTCATGGTTATGGCAGCACTGCATAATTCTCTTACTGTCATGCCATCCGTAAG
ATGCTTTTCTGTGACTGGTGAGTACTCAACCAAGTCATTCTGAGAATAGTGTATGCGGCGACCGAGTTGC
TCTTGCCCGGCGTCAATACGGGATAATACCGCGCCACATAGCAGAACTTTAAAAGTGCTCATCATTGGAA
AACGTTCTTCGGGGCGAAAACTCTCAAGGATCTTACCGCTGTTGAGATCCAGTTCGATGTAACCCACTCG
TGCACCCAACTGATCTTCAGCATCTTTTACTTTCACCAGCGTTTCTGGGTGAGCAAAAACAGGAAGGCAA
AATGCCGCAAAAAAGGGAATAAGGGCGACACGGAAATGTTGAATACTCATACTCTTCCTTTTTCAATATT
ATTGAAGCATTTATCAGGGTTATTGTCTCATGAGCGGATACATATTTGAATGTATTTAGAAAAATAAACA
AATAGGGGTTCCGCGCACATTTCCCCGAAAAGTGCCACCTGACGTCTAAGAAACCATTATTATCATGACA
TTAACCTATAAAAATAGGCGTATCACGAGGCCCTTTCGTCTCGCGCGTTTCGGTGATGACGGTGAAAACC
TCTGACACATGCAGCTCCCGGAGACGGTCACAGCTTGTCTGTAAGCGGATGCCGGGAGCAGACAAGCCCG
TCAGGGCGCGTCAGCGGGTGTTGGCGGGTGTCGGGGCTGGCTTAACTATGCGGCATCAGAGCAGATTGTA
CTGAGAGTGCACCATATGGACATATTGTCGTTAGAACGCGGCTACAATTAATACATAACCTTATGTATCA
TACACATACGATTTAGGTGACACTATAGAACGCGGCCGCCAGCTGAAGCTTCGTACGCTGCAGGTCGACG
GATCGGTGACGGTGCTGGTTTAATTAACATGTCCAAAGGAGCCGAATTGTTTACAGGTATTGTTCCTATC
CTCATAGAATTGAACGGTGATGTAAACGGTCATAAGTTTTCTGTCAGCGGAGAAGGTGAAGGGGATGCTA
CCTATGGTAAACTAACTCTGAAATTCATTTGTACAACCGGCAAGTTGCCAGTTCCTTGGCCTACATTAGT
GGCTACATTATCATACGGGGTTCAGTGCTTTTCTAGATATCCAGACCACATGAAACAACATGATTTCTTT
AAGTCAGCAATGCCAGAAGGATACATCCAAGAGAGAACCATCTTTTTCGAAGATGATGGCAATTACAAGA
CACGTGCGGAAGTTAAGTTCGAAGGTGATACGCTAGTGTCCAGGATTGAACTTACAGGAACAGATTTCAA
AGAGGATGGCAATATCCTAGGCAACAAAATGGAGTATAACTACAATGCAACTAATGTCTATATCGTTGCA
GACAAGGCCAGAAATGGTATTAAAGTAAACTTTAAGGTAAGACATAACATAAAAGATGGATCTGTCCAAT
TGGCAGACCATTACCAACAGAATACTCCTATTGGTGACGGTCCAGTGCTGCTTCCAGATAATCACTACTT
ATCTACTCAATCAGCCTTGAGTAAAGACCCAAATGAAAAGAGAGATCACATGATCTACCTTGAGTTTGTT
ACTGCTGCTGCTATAACTCATGGCATGGACGAATTATACAAATAAGGC
