>Addgene plasmid #44853 | pFA6a-link-yoPS-CFP2-SpHis5 | addgene partial sequence | sequence record 72541 | Sp6 5'-ATTTAGGTGACACTATAG-3'
TGCAGGTCGACGGATCGGTGACGGTGCTGGTTTAATTAACATGTCCAAAGGAGCCGAATTGTTTACAGGT
ATTGTTCCTATCCTCATAGAATTGAACGGTGATGTAAACGGTCATAAGTTTTCTGTCAGCGGAGAAGGTG
AAGGGGATGCTACCTATGGTAAACTAACTCTGAAATTCATTTGTACAACCGGCAAGTTGCCAGTTCCTTG
GCCTACATTAGTGGCTACATTATCATACGGGGTTCAGTGCTTTTCTAGATATCCAGACCACATGAAACAA
CATGATTTCTTTAAGTCAGCAATGCCAGAAGGATACATCCAAGAGAGAACCATCTTTTTCGAAGATGATG
GCAATTACAAGACACGTGCGGAAGTTAAGTTCGAAGGTGATACGCTAGTGTCCAGGATTGAACTTACAGG
AACAGATTTCAAAGAGGATGGCAATATCCTAGGCAACAAAATGGAGTATAACTACAATGCAACTAATGTC
TATATCGTTGCAGACAAGGCCAGAAATGGTATTAAAGTAAACTTTAAGGTAAGACATAACATAAAAGATG
GATCTGTCCAATTGGCAGACCATTACCAACAGAATACTCCTATTGGTGACGGTCCAGTGCTGCTTCCAGA
TAATCACTACTTATCTACTCAATCAGCCTTGAGTAAAGACCCAAATGAAAAGAGAGATCACATGATCTAC
CTTGAGTTTGTTACTGCTGCTGCTATAACTCATGGCATGGACGAATTATACAAATAAGGCGCGCCACTTC
TAAATAAGCGAATTTCTTATGAT
