>Addgene plasmid #44853 | pFA6a-link-yoPS-CFP2-SpHis5 | addgene partial sequence | sequence record 72673 | T7
TCTGATATCATCGATGAATTCGAGCTCGTTTAAACTGGATGGCGGCGTTAGTATCGAATCGACAGCAGTA
TAGCGACCAGCATTCACATACGATTGACGCATGATATTACTTTCTGCGCACTTAACTTCGCATCTGGGCA
GATGATGTCGAGGCGAAAAAAAATATAAATCACGCTAACATTTGATTAAAATAGAACAACTACAATATAA
AAAAACTATACAAATGACAAGTTCTTGAAAACAAGAATCTTTTTATTGTCAGTACTCTTTACAACACTCC
CTTCGTGCTTGGGACTTCAGAACTTCCAGTAAGACTAGTAGCCGCGCGCATGGCAACAGCCAGAGATTTA
AAAGCGCTTTCAGCACGATGATGGTCATTACTACCATATAAGCAGGTAACATGCAAAGTAATTCCAGCTG
CTACCGAAAAGGAATATAGTAAGTGAGGGATCATTTCACAGGACAATTCCCCAACCTTTTCACGCTTTAA
TCCCAAATCGATAACAGCATAGGGCCGTCCCGACAAGTCAACTACGCTTCTAGAAAGAGCTTCGTCAAGT
GGACAATAAGCATGTCCAAATCTTTTAACGCCGGCAAAGTTACTCATAGCCTGCTTGAATGCAATACCAA
GTGCAATAGCAGTATCTTCTGCAGTGTGATGATCATCGATGATTAAATCACCTCTTGAGTAAAGTCGTAA
GCTCCAGCCTGCATGTTTAGCCAGTGCATGATACATGTGATCCAAGAATCCAATTCCCGTGTCTACTTGG
ATTACTTGTTCTCCCTTTTGGTTTGTATGCTTGGAAGTTATAAGTTCATCAATAAAA
